>Addgene plasmid #61549 | 1.3xWT HBV-Luciferase | depositor full sequence | sequence record 212455 | 1.3xWT HBV-Luciferase sequence 6656 bps
GGGCGAATTCGAGCTCGGTACCCATCCTGCCTTAATGCCTTTGTATGCATGTATACAAGCTAAACAGGCT
TTCACTTTCTCGCCAACTTACAAGGCCTTTCTAAGTAAACAGTACATGAACCTTTACCCCGTTGCTCGGC
AACGGCCTGGTCTGTGCCAAGTGTTTGCTGACGCAACCCCCACTGGCTGGGGCTTGGCCATAGGCCATCA
GCGCATGCGTGGAACCTTTGTGGCTCCTCTGCCGATCCATACTGCGGAACTCCTAGCCGCTTGTTTTGCT
CGCAGCCGGTCTGGAGCAAAGCTCATCGGAACTGACAATTCTGTCGTCCTCTCGCGGAAATATACATCGT
TTCCATGGCTGCTAGGCTGTACTGCCAACTGGATCCTTCGCGGGACGTCCTTTGTTTACGTCCCGTCGGC
GCTGAATCCCGCGGACGACCCCTCGCGGGGCCGCTTGGGACTCTCTCGTCCCCTTCTCCGTCTGCCGTTC
CAGCCGACCACGGGGCGCACCTCTCTTTACGCGGTCTCCCCGTCTGTGCCTTCTCATCTGCCGGTCCGTG
TGCACTTCGCTTCACCTCTGCACGTTGCATGGAGACCACCGTGAACGCCCATCAGATCCTGCCCAAGGTC
TTACATAAGAGGACTCTTGGACTCCCAGCAATGTCAACGACCGACCTTGAGGCCTACTTCAAAGACTGTG
TGTTTAAGGACTGGGAGGAGCTGGGGGAGGAGATTAGGTTAAAGGTCTTTGTATTAGGAGGCTGTAGGCA
TAAATTGGTCTGCGCACCAGCACCATGCAACTTTTTCACCTCTGCCTAATCATCTCTTGTACATGTCCCA
CTGTTCAAGCCTCCAAGCTGTGCCTTGGGTGGCTTTGGGGCATGGACATTGACCCTTATAAAGAATTTGG
AGCTACTGTGGAGTTACTCTCGTTTTTGCCTTCTGACTTCTTTCCTTCCGTCAGAGATCTCGAAGACGCC
AAAAACATAAAGAAAGGCCCGGCGCCATTCTATCCGCTGGAAGATGGAACCGCTGGAGAGCAACTGCATA
AGGCTATGAAGAGATACGCCCTGGTTCCTGGAACAATTGCTTTTACAGATGCACATATCGAGGTGGACAT
CACTTACGCTGAGTACTTCGAAATGTCCGTTCGGTTGGCAGAAGCTATGAAACGATATGGGCTGAATACA
AATCACAGAATCGTCGTATGCAGTGAAAACTCTCTTCAATTCTTTATGCCGGTGTTGGGCGCGTTATTTA
TCGGAGTTGCAGTTGCGCCCGCGAACGACATTTATAATGAACGTGAATTGCTCAACAGTATGGGCATTTC
GCAGCCTACCGTGGTGTTCGTTTCCAAAAAGGGGTTGCAAAAAATTTTGAACGTGCAAAAAAAGCTCCCA
ATCATCCAAAAAATTATTATCATGGATTCTAAAACGGATTACCAGGGATTTCAGTCGATGTACACGTTCG
TCACATCTCATCTACCTCCCGGTTTTAATGAATACGATTTTGTGCCAGAGTCCTTCGATAGGGACAAGAC
AATTGCACTGATCATGAACTCCTCTGGATCTACTGGTCTGCCTAAAGGTGTCGCTCTGCCTCATAGAACT
GCCTGCGTGAGATTCTCGCATGCCAGAGATCCTATTTTTGGCAATCAAATCATTCCGGATACTGCGATTT
TAAGTGTTGTTCCATTCCATCACGGTTTTGGAATGTTTACTACACTCGGATATTTGATATGTGGATTTCG
AGTCGTCTTAATGTATAGATTTGAAGAAGAGCTGTTTCTGAGGAGCCTTCAGGATTACAAGATTCAAAGT
GCGCTGCTGGTGCCAACCCTATTCTCCTTCTTCGCCAAAAGCACTCTGATTGACAAATACGATTTATCTA
ATTTACACGAAATTGCTTCTGGTGGCGCTCCCCTCTCTAAGGAAGTCGGGGAAGCGGTTGCCAAGAGGTT
CCATCTGCCAGGTATCAGGCAAGGATATGGGCTCACTGAGACTACATCAGCTATTCTGATTACACCCGAG
GGGGATGATAAACCGGGCGCGGTCGGTAAAGTTGTTCCATTTTTTGAAGCGAAGGTTGTGGATCTGGATA
CCGGGAAAACGCTGGGCGTTAATCAAAGAGGCGAACTGTGTGTGAGAGGTCCTATGATTATGTCCGGTTA
TGTAAACAATCCGGAAGCGACCAACGCCTTGATTGACAAGGATGGATGGCTACATTCTGGAGACATAGCT
TACTGGGACGAAGACGAACACTTCTTCATCGTTGACCGCCTGAAGTCTCTGATTAAGTACAAAGGCTATC
AGGTGGCTCCCGCTGAATTGGAATCCATCTTGCTCCAACACCCCAACATCTTCGACGCAGGTGTCGCAGG
TCTTCCCGACGATGACGCCGGTGAACTTCCCGCCGCCGTTGTTGTTTTGGAGCACGGAAAGACGATGACG
GAAAAAGAGATCGTGGATTACGTCGCCAGTCAAGTAACAACCGCGAAAAAGTTGCGCGGAGGAGTTGTGT
TTGTGGACGAAGTACCGAAAGGTCTTACCGGAAAACTCGACGCAAGAAAAATCAGAGAGATCCTCATAAA
GGCCAAGAAGGGCGGAAAGATCGCCGTGTAAACTAGTGCCATTTGTTCAGTGGTTCGTAGGGCTTTCCCC
CACTGTTTGGCTTTCAGCTATATGGATGATGTGGTATTGGGGGCCAAGTCTGTACAGCATCGTGAGTCCC
TTTATACCGCTGTTACCAATTTTCTTTTGTCTCTGGGTATACATTTAAACCCTAACAAAACAAAAAGATG
GGGTTATTCCCTAAACTTCATGGGCTACATAATTGGAAGTTGGGGAACTTTGCCACAGGATCATATTGTA
CAAAAGATCAAACACTGTTTTAGAAAACTTCCTGTTAACAGGCCTATTGATTGGAAAGTATGTCAAAGAA
TTGTGGGTCTTTTGGGCTTTGCTGCTCCATTTACACAATGTGGATATCCTGCCTTAATGCCTTTGTATGC
ATGTATACAAGCTAAACAGGCTTTCACTTTCTCGCCAACTTACAAGGCCTTTCTAAGTAAACAGTACATG
AACCTTTACCCCGTTGCTCGGCAACGGCCTGGTCTGTGCCAAGTGTTTGCTGACGCAACCCCCACTGGCT
GGGGCTTGGCCATAGGCCATCAGCGCATGCGTGGAACCTTTGTGGCTCCTCTGCCGATCCATACTGCGGA
ACTCCTAGCCGCTTGTTTTGCTCGCAGCCGGTCTGGAGCAAAGCTCATCGGAACTGACAATTCTGTCGTC
CTCTCGCGGAAATATACATCGTTTCCATGGCTGCTAGGCTGTACTGCCAACTGGATCCTTCGCGGGACGT
CCTTTGTTTACGTCCCGTCGGCGCTGAATCCCGCGGACGACCCCTCTCGGGGCCGCTTGGGACTCTCTCG
TCCCCTTCTCCGTCTGCCGTTCCAGCCGACCACGGGGCGCACCTCTCTTTACGCGGTCTCCCCGTCTGTG
CCTTCTCATCTGCCGGTCCGTGTGCACTTCGCTTCACCTCTGCACGTTGCATGGAGACCACCGTGAACGC
CCATCAGATCCTGCCCAAGGTCTTACATAAGAGGACTCTTGGACTCCCAGCAATGTCAACGACCGACCTT
GAGGCCTACTTCAAAGACTGTGTGTTTAAGGACTGGGAGGAGCTGGGGGAGGAGATTAGGTTAAAGGTCT
TTGTATTAGGAGGCTGTAGGCACAAATTGGTCTGCGCACCAGCACCATGCAACTTTTTCACCTCTGCCTA
ATCATCTCTTGTACATGTCCCACTGTTCAAGCCTCCAAGCTGTGCCTTGGGTGGCTTTGGGGCATGGACA
TTGACCCTTATAAAGAATTTGGAGCTACTGTGGAGTTACTCTCGTTTTTGCCTTCTGACTTCTTTCCTTC
CGTCAGAGATCTCCTAGACACCGCCTCAGCTCTGTATTGCAGGCATGCAAGCTTGAGTATTCTATAGTGT
CACCTAAATAGCTTGGCGTAATCATGGTCATAGCTGTTTCCTGTGTGAAATTGTTATCCGCTCACAATTC
CACACAACATACGAGCCGGAAGCATAAAGTGTAAAGCCTGGGGTGCCTAATGAGTGAGCTAACTCACATT
AATTGCGTTGCGCTCACTGCCCGCTTTCCAGTCGGGAAACCTGTCGTGCCAGCTGCATTAATGAATCGGC
CAACGCGCGGGGAGAGGCGGTTTGCGTATTGGGCGCTCTTCCGCTTCCTCGCTCACTGACTCGCTGCGCT
CGGTCGTTCGGCTGCGGCGAGCGGTATCAGCTCACTCAAAGGCGGTAATACGGTTATCCACAGAATCAGG
GGATAACGCAGGAAAGAACATGTGAGCAAAAGGCCAGCAAAAGGCCAGGAACCGTAAAAAGGCCGCGTTG
CTGGCGTTTTTCCATAGGCTCCGCCCCCCTGACGAGCATCACAAAAATCGACGCTCAAGTCAGAGGTGGC
GAAACCCGACAGGACTATAAAGATACCAGGCGTTTCCCCCTGGAAGCTCCCTCGTGCGCTCTCCTGTTCC
GACCCTGCCGCTTACCGGATACCTGTCCGCCTTTCTCCCTTCGGGAAGCGTGGCGCTTTCTCATAGCTCA
CGCTGTAGGTATCTCAGTTCGGTGTAGGTCGTTCGCTCCAAGCTGGGCTGTGTGCACGAACCCCCCGTTC
AGCCCGACCGCTGCGCCTTATCCGGTAACTATCGTCTTGAGTCCAACCCGGTAAGACACGACTTATCGCC
ACTGGCAGCAGCCACTGGTAACAGGATTAGCAGAGCGAGGTATGTAGGCGGTGCTACAGAGTTCTTGAAG
TGGTGGCCTAACTACGGCTACACTAGAAGAACAGTATTTGGTATCTGCGCTCTGCTGAAGCCAGTTACCT
TCGGAAAAAGAGTTGGTAGCTCTTGATCCGGCAAACAAACCACCGCTGGTAGCGGTGGTTTTTTTGTTTG
CAAGCAGCAGATTACGCGCAGAAAAAAAGGATCTCAAGAAGATCCTTTGATCTTTTCTACGGGGTCTGAC
GCTCAGTGGAACGAAAACTCACGTTAAGGGATTTTGGTCATGAGATTATCAAAAAGGATCTTCACCTAGA
TCCTTTTAAATTAAAAATGAAGTTTTAAATCAATCTAAAGTATATATGAGTAAACTTGGTCTGACAGTTA
CCAATGCTTAATCAGTGAGGCACCTATCTCAGCGATCTGTCTATTTCGTTCATCCATAGTTGCCTGACTC
CCCGTCGTGTAGATAACTACGATACGGGAGGGCTTACCATCTGGCCCCAGTGCTGCAATGATACCGCGAG
ACCCACGCTCACCGGCTCCAGATTTATCAGCAATAAACCAGCCAGCCGGAAGGGCCGAGCGCAGAAGTGG
TCCTGCAACTTTATCCGCCTCCATCCAGTCTATTAATTGTTGCCGGGAAGCTAGAGTAAGTAGTTCGCCA
GTTAATAGTTTGCGCAACGTTGTTGCCATTGCTACAGGCATCGTGGTGTCACGCTCGTCGTTTGGTATGG
CTTCATTCAGCTCCGGTTCCCAACGATCAAGGCGAGTTACATGATCCCCCATGTTGTGCAAAAAAGCGGT
TAGCTCCTTCGGTCCTCCGATCGTTGTCAGAAGTAAGTTGGCCGCAGTGTTATCACTCATGGTTATGGCA
GCACTGCATAATTCTCTTACTGTCATGCCATCCGTAAGATGCTTTTCTGTGACTGGTGAGTACTCAACCA
AGTCATTCTGAGAATAGTGTATGCGGCGACCGAGTTGCTCTTGCCCGGCGTCAATACGGGATAATACCGC
GCCACATAGCAGAACTTTAAAAGTGCTCATCATTGGAAAACGTTCTTCGGGGCGAAAACTCTCAAGGATC
TTACCGCTGTTGAGATCCAGTTCGATGTAACCCACTCGTGCACCCAACTGATCTTCAGCATCTTTTACTT
TCACCAGCGTTTCTGGGTGAGCAAAAACAGGAAGGCAAAATGCCGCAAAAAAGGGAATAAGGGCGACACG
GAAATGTTGAATACTCATACTCTTCCTTTTTCAATATTATTGAAGCATTTATCAGGGTTATTGTCTCATG
AGCGGATACATATTTGAATGTATTTAGAAAAATAAACAAATAGGGGTTCCGCGCACATTTCCCCGAAAAG
TGCCACCTGACGTCTAAGAAACCATTATTATCATGACATTAACCTATAAAAATAGGCGTATCACGAGGCC
CTTTCGTCTCGCGCGTTTCGGTGATGACGGTGAAAACCTCTGACACATGCAGCTCCCGGAGACGGTCACA
GCTTGTCTGTAAGCGGATGCCGGGAGCAGACAAGCCCGTCAGGGCGCGTCAGCGGGTGTTGGCGGGTGTC
GGGGCTGGCTTAACTATGCGGCATCAGAGCAGATTGTACTGAGAGTGCACCATATGCGGTGTGAAATACC
GCACAGATGCGTAAGGAGAAAATACCGCATCAGGCGCCATTCGCCATTCAGGCTGCGCAACTGTTGGGAA
GGGCGATCGGTGCGGGCCTCTTCGCTATTACGCCAGCTGGCGAAAGGGGGATGTGCTGCAAGGCGATTAA
GTTGGGTAACGCCAGGGTTTTCCCAGTCACGACGTTGTAAAACGACGGCCAGTGAATTGTAATACGACTC
ACTATA
Features (pLannotate 1.2.2; 24 found; start..end, strand, type, name):
      5..23      +  misc_feature   MCS (fragment): pUC18/19 multiple cloning site
    131..389     +  ncRNA          HBV PRE 1151-1410: Accession: RF02816 - Hepatitis B virus post-transcriptional regulatory element 1151-1410
    355..816     +  CDS            X: X_HBVA3 - Experimental evidence at protein level: Swiss-Prot protein existence level 1. Multifunctional protein that plays a role in silencing host antiviral defenses and promoting viral transcription. Does not seem to be essential for HBV infection. May be directly involved in development of cirrhosis and liver cancer (hepatocellular carcinoma). Most of cytosolic activities involve modulation of cytosolic calcium. The effect on apoptosis is controversial depending on the cell types in which the studies have been conducted. May induce apoptosis by localizing in mitochondria and causing loss of
    827..887     +  ncRNA          HBV epsilon: Accession: RF01047 - HBV RNA encapsidation signal epsilon
    882..977     +  CDS            C (fragment): CAPSD_HBVCP - Experimental evidence at protein level: Swiss-Prot protein existence level 1. Encapsidates hepatitis delta genome. From Chimpanzee hepatitis B virus (isolate United Kingdom/LSH/1988) (HBVcpz).
    972..2621    +  CDS            luciferase: firefly luciferase; luc+; enhanced luc+ version of the luciferase gene
   2622..2778    +  CDS            HBsAg (S) (fragment): major/small (S) envelope protein of hepatitis B virus hepatitis B surface antigen
   3093..3351    +  ncRNA          HBV PRE 1151-1410: Accession: RF02816 - Hepatitis B virus post-transcriptional regulatory element 1151-1410
   3317..3778    +  CDS            X: X_HBVA3 - Experimental evidence at protein level: Swiss-Prot protein existence level 1. Multifunctional protein that plays a role in silencing host antiviral defenses and promoting viral transcription. Does not seem to be essential for HBV infection. May be directly involved in development of cirrhosis and liver cancer (hepatocellular carcinoma). Most of cytosolic activities involve modulation of cytosolic calcium. The effect on apoptosis is controversial depending on the cell types in which the studies have been conducted. May induce apoptosis by localizing in mitochondria and causing loss of
   3789..3849    +  ncRNA          HBV epsilon: Accession: RF01047 - HBV RNA encapsidation signal epsilon
   3844..3957    +  CDS            C (fragment): CAPSD_HBVCP - Experimental evidence at protein level: Swiss-Prot protein existence level 1. Encapsidates hepatitis delta genome. From Chimpanzee hepatitis B virus (isolate United Kingdom/LSH/1988) (HBVcpz).
   3958..3974    +  misc_feature   MCS (fragment): pUC18/19 multiple cloning site
   3981..3999    -  promoter       SP6 promoter: promoter for bacteriophage SP6 RNA polymerase
   4041..4057    -  protein_bind   lac operator: The lac repressor binds to the lac operator to inhibit transcription in E. coli. This inhibition can be relieved by adding lactose or isopropyl-β-D-thiogalactopyranoside (IPTG). lac repressor encoded by lacI
   4065..4095    -  promoter       lac promoter: promoter for the E. coli lac operon
   4110..4131    -  protein_bind   CAP binding site: CAP binding activates transcription in the presence of cAMP. E. coli catabolite activator protein
   4144..4236    -  CDS            lacI (fragment): lac repressor; lacI; The lac repressor binds to the lac operator to inhibit transcription in E. coli. This inhibition can be relieved by adding lactose or isopropyl-β-D-thiogalactopyranoside (IPTG).
   4419..5007    -  rep_origin     ori: high-copy-number ColE1/pMB1/pBR322/pUC origin of replication
   5178..6038    -  CDS            AmpR: β-lactamase; bla; confers resistance to ampicillin, carbenicillin, and related antibiotics
   6039..6143    -  promoter       AmpR promoter: bla
   6238..6273    +  CDS            rop (fragment): Rop protein, which maintains plasmids at low copy number; rop
   6375..6474    +  misc_feature   bom (fragment): basis of mobility region from pBR322
   6480..6637    -  CDS            lacZα (fragment): LacZα fragment of β-galactosidase; lacZ fragment
   6640..2       +  promoter       T7 promoter (across the origin): promoter for bacteriophage T7 RNA polymerase
