[The description below was written by a language model from this plasmid's Addgene catalogue record and pLannotate feature annotations shown in this document.]
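Description:
1.3xWT HBV-Luciferase is a 6,656 bp mammalian reporter plasmid built on the pGEM3Z cloning backbone, carrying a greater-than-genome-length (1.3x) hepatitis B virus sequence in which part of the viral genome has been replaced by a firefly luciferase ORF. It is propagated in E. coli through a high-copy ColE1/pUC-type origin and selected with ampicillin via the β-lactamase gene. The backbone also contributes flanking T7 and SP6 phage promoters, lac promoter/operator and lacZα remnants, and fragments of the multiple cloning site. None of these act as mammalian promoters, and the record states explicitly that expression depends only on HBV's own enhancers and promoters.

The annotated insert shows the terminal redundancy typical of overlength HBV constructs: the post-transcriptional regulatory element, the X ORF, the epsilon encapsidation signal and the start of the Core ORF each appear twice, once at either end of the viral segment. After the first copy, a short Core fragment runs directly into the luc+ coding sequence, so luciferase is translated from the Core ATG and transcribed under Enhancer II and the Core promoter. A small fragment of the S envelope gene follows luciferase, and the downstream repeat of viral sequence completes the insert. Because luciferase substitutes for viral sequence, including the polymerase/reverse transcriptase gene, the depositor indicates that the plasmid does not produce virus.

The construct is intended for transfection into mammalian cells to monitor HBV transcription by luciferase activity. It lets the contribution of native viral regulatory elements to Core promoter output be measured in their genomic context.
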