Addgene plasmid #61549: 1.3xWT HBV-Luciferase
Purpose: The 1.3xHBV-Luciferase plasmid to monitor HBV transcription. 1. Luciferase inserted within Core ORF. 2. Luciferase is regulated by EnhII - Core promoter. 3. The functional luciferase ATG is of Core
Depositing lab: Yosef Shaul. Publication: Enhancer I predominance in hepatitis B virus gene expression. Doitsh G, Shaul Y. Mol Cell Biol. 2004 Feb;24(4):1799-808. PubMed 14749394.
Backbone
  Vector backbone: pGEM3Z
  Vector type: Mammalian Expression, Luciferase
Growth in bacteria
  Bacterial resistance: Ampicillin, 100 μg/mL
  Growth temperature: 37°C
  Growth strain: DH5alpha
  Copy number: Unknown
Gene/Insert
  Gene/Insert name: 1.3 times of the HBV genome with luciferase within the Core ORF
  Insert size (bp): 3932
  Mutation: Substitution of HBV sequences with luciferase ORF. No vector mammalian promoters. HBV inherent enhancer and promoters
Terms and licenses: Academic/Nonprofit Terms; Industry Terms: Not Available to Industry
Depositor comments: The depositing laboratory has indicated that this plasmid does not produce virus since it lacks the polymerase/RTase gene. It is recommend to consult with your institutions Biosafety Committee prior to use, as different institutions may have specific requirements for usage.
How to cite: 1.3xWT HBV-Luciferase was a gift from Yosef Shaul (Addgene plasmid # 61549 ; http://n2t.net/addgene:61549 ; RRID:Addgene_61549)
