>Addgene plasmid #61549 | 1.3xWT HBV-Luciferase | addgene partial sequence | sequence record 110779 | T7 5'-TAATACGACTCACTATAGGG-3'
GCCTTTGTATGCATGTATACAAGCTAAACAGGCTTTCACTTTCTCGCCAACTTACAAGGCCTTTCTAAGT
AAACAGTACATGAACCTTTACCCCGTTGCTCGGCAACGGCCTGGTCTGTGCCAAGTGTTTGCTGACGCAA
CCCCCACTGGCTGGGGCTTGGCCATAGGCCATCAGCGCATGCGTGGAACCTTTGTGGCTCCTCTGCCGAT
CCATACTGCGGAACTCCTAGCCGCTTGTTTTGCTCGCAGCCGGTCTGGAGCAAAGCTCATCGGAACTGAC
AATTCTGTCGTCCTCTCGCGGAAATATACATCGTTTCCATGGCTGCTAGGCTGTACTGCCAACTGGATCC
TTCGCGGGACGTCCTTTGTTTACGTCCCGTCGGCGCTGAATCCCGCGGACGACCCCTCGCGGGGCCGCTT
GGGACTCTCTCGTCCCCTTCTCCGTCTGCCGTTCCAGCCGACCACGGGGCGCACCTCTCTTTACGCGGTC
TCCCCGTCTGTGCCTTCTCATCTGCCGGTCCGTGTGCACTTCGCTTCACCTCTGCACGTTGCATGGAGAC
CACCGTGAACGCCCATCAGATCCTGCCCAAGGTCTTACATAAGAGGACTCTTGGACTCCCAGCAATGTCA
ACGACCGACCTTGAGGCCTACTTCAAAGACTGTGTGTTTAAGGACTGGGAGGAGCTGGGGGAGGAGATTA
GGTTAAAGGTCTTTGTATTAGGAGGCTGTAGGCATAAATTGGTCTGCGCACCAGCACCATGCAACTTTTT
CACCTCTGCCTAATCATCTCTTGTACATGTCCCACTGTTCAAGCCTCCAAGCTGTGCCTTGGGTGGCTTT
GGGGCATGGACATTGACC
