>Addgene plasmid #61549 | 1.3xWT HBV-Luciferase | addgene partial sequence | sequence record 110878 | LucNRev 5'-CCTTATGCAGTTGCTCTCC-3'
GCGCCGGGCCTTTCTTTATGTTTTTGGCGTCTTCGAGATCTCTGACGGAAGGAAAGAAGTCAGAAGGCAA
AAACGAGAGTAACTCCACAGTAGCTCCAAATTCTTTATAAGGGTCAATGTCCATGCCCCAAAGCCACCCA
AGGCACAGCTTGGAGGCTTGAACAGTGGGACATGTACAAGAGATGATTAGGCAGAGGTGAAAAAGTTGCA
TGGTGCTGGTGCGCAGACCAATTTATGCCTACAGCCTCCTAATACAAAGACCTTTAACCTAATCTCCTCC
CCCAGCTCCTCCCAGTCCTTAAACACACAGTCTTTGAAGTAGGCCTCAAGGTCGGTCGTTGACATTGCTG
GGAGTCCAAGAGTCCTCTTATGTAAGACCTTGGGCAGGATCTGATGGGCGTTCACGGTGGTCTCCATGCA
ACGTGCAGAGGTGAAGCGAAGTGCACACGGACCGGCAGATGAGAAGGCACAGACGGGGAGACCGCGTAAA
GAGAGGTGCGCCCCGTGGTCGGCTGGAACGGCAGACGGAGAAGGGGACGAGAGAGTCCCAAGCGGCCCCG
CGAGGGGTCGTCCGCGGGATTCAGCGCCGACGGGACGTAAACAAAGGACGTCCCGCGAAGGATCCAGTTG
GCAGTACAGCCTAGCAGCCATGGAAACGATGTATATTTCCGCGAGAGGACGACAGAATTGTCAGTTCCGA
TGAGCTTTGCTCCAGACCGGCTGCGAGCAAAACAAGCGGCTAGGAGTTCCGCAGTATGGATCGGCAGAGG
AGCCACAAAGGTTCCACGCATGCGCTGATGGCCTATGGCCAAGCCCCAGCCAGTGG
